Addgene plasmid #11107: HA-NFAT1(4-460)-GFP
Purpose: Expresses mouse NFAT1 (amino acids 4-460) with HA and GFP tags in mammalian cells
Depositing lab: Anjana Rao. Depositing organization: Boston Children's Hospital. Publication: Affinity-driven peptide selection of an NFAT inhibitor more selective than cyclosporin A. Aramburu J, Yaffe MB, Lopez-Rodriguez C, Cantley LC, Hogan PG, Rao A. Science. 1999 Sep 24. 285(5436):2129-33. 10.1126/science.285.5436.2129 PubMed 10497131.
Backbone
  Vector backbone: pEGFP
  Backbone size w/o insert (bp): 4700
  Vector type: Mammalian Expression
Growth in bacteria
  Bacterial resistance: Kanamycin, 50 μg/mL
  Growth temperature: 37°C
  Growth strain: DH5alpha
  Copy number: High Copy
Gene/Insert
  Gene/Insert name: NFAT1
  Species: M. musculus (mouse)
  Insert size (bp): 1400
  Mutation: Contains amino acids 4-460 of NFAT1; L78P compared to WT NFAT1 (Plasmid #11100)
  Entrez Gene: Nfatc2 (a.k.a. AI607462, NF-ATc2, NF-ATp, NFAT1, NFAT1-D, Nfatp)
  Promoter: CMV
  Tag / fusion protein: 3x HA (N terminal on backbone); GFP (C terminal on backbone)
  Cloning method: Unknown
  Sequencing primers: 5′ CMV-F; 3′ EGFP-N
Terms and licenses: Academic/Nonprofit Terms; Industry Terms: Not Available to Industry
How to cite: HA-NFAT1(4-460)-GFP was a gift from Anjana Rao (Addgene plasmid # 11107 ; http://n2t.net/addgene:11107 ; RRID:Addgene_11107)
