[The description below was written by a language model from this plasmid's Addgene catalogue record and pLannotate feature annotations shown in this document.]
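Description:
HA-NFAT1(4-460)-GFP is a mammalian expression plasmid built on a pEGFP backbone (sequenced total about 6.2 kb) that produces a doubly tagged fragment of mouse NFAT1 (Nfatc2). It is maintained in E. coli at high copy from a ColE1/pUC-type origin and selected with kanamycin. The resistance cassette is the dual-purpose NeoR/KanR gene (Tn5 aminoglycoside phosphotransferase), driven by a bacterial bla promoter placed ahead of the SV40 enhancer/early promoter and terminated by the HSV TK polyadenylation signal. The same marker can therefore provide G418 selection in mammalian cells. An f1 origin is also present. The short ble, large T antigen and bGH poly(A) fragments in the feature table appear to be backbone remnants or partial annotation matches rather than functional elements.

The expression unit uses the human CMV immediate-early enhancer and promoter. These drive a single open reading frame consisting of three tandem HA epitopes at the N terminus, an approximately 1.4 kb Nfatc2 fragment encoding amino acids 4-460, and EGFP at the C terminus, followed by the SV40 poly(A) signal. The record notes an L78P substitution relative to the depositor's wild-type NFAT1 plasmid. The encoded fragment covers the N-terminal part of NFAT1 rather than the full-length protein. The HA tags allow detection or immunoprecipitation of the fusion, and EGFP allows its direct visualization in transfected cells. The associated publication concerns peptide inhibitors of NFAT that are more selective than cyclosporin A, which suggests use as a reporter of NFAT behaviour in such studies, although the record does not describe the specific assay.
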