Features (pLannotate 1.2.2; 16 found; start..end, strand, type, name):
     68..371     +  enhancer       CMV enhancer: human cytomegalovirus immediate early enhancer
    372..575     +  promoter       CMV promoter: human cytomegalovirus (CMV) immediate early promoter
    598..635     +  misc_feature   MCS (fragment): multiple cloning site
    649..738     +  CDS            3xHA: three tandem HA epitope tags
    760..2130    +  CDS            Nfatc2 (fragment): NFAC2_MOUSE - Also known as Nfat1, Nfatp. Experimental evidence at protein level: Swiss-Prot protein existence level 1. Plays a role in the inducible expression of cytokine genes in T-cells, especially in the induction of the IL-2, IL-3, IL-4, TNF-alpha or GM-CSF. Promotes invasive migration through the activation of GPC6 expression and WNT5A signaling pathway. From Mus musculus (Mouse).
   2149..2868    +  CDS            EGFP: the original enhanced GFP (Yang et al., 1996) mammalian codon-optimized
   2885..2968    +  CDS            large T antigen (fragment): large T antigen from SV40 (simian virus 40)
   2991..3112    +  polyA_signal   SV40 poly(A) signal: SV40 polyadenylation signal
   3146..3574    -  rep_origin     f1 ori (sequence partly withheld): f1 bacteriophage origin of replication; arrow indicates direction of (+) strand synthesis
   3601..3705    +  promoter       AmpR promoter: bla
   3707..4064    +  promoter       SV40 promoter: SV40 enhancer and early promoter
   4099..4893    +  CDS            NeoR/KanR: aminoglycoside phosphotransferase from Tn5; aph(3')-II (or nptII); confers resistance to neomycin, kanamycin, and G418 (Geneticin®)
   4914..5066    +  CDS            ble (fragment): BLE_KLEPN - Experimental evidence at protein level: Swiss-Prot protein existence level 1. Binding protein with a strong affinity to the bleomycin family of antibiotics. Binds to CL990; an antimitotic-antibiotic compound. From Klebsiella pneumoniae.
   5125..5172    +  polyA_signal   HSV TK poly(A) signal: herpes simplex virus thymidine kinase polyadenylation signal (Cole and Stacy, 1985)
   5263..5279    -  polyA_signal   bGH poly(A) signal (fragment): bovine growth hormone polyadenylation signal
   5501..6089    +  rep_origin     ori: high-copy-number ColE1/pMB1/pBR322/pUC origin of replication
>Addgene plasmid #11107 | HA-NFAT1(4-460)-GFP | addgene full sequence | sequence record 133094 | Addgene NGS result
CATGCATTAGTTATTAATAGTAATCAATTACGGGGTCATTAGTTCATAGCCCATATATGGAGTTCCGCGT
TACATAACTTACGGTAAATGGCCCGCCTGGCTGACCGCCCAACGACCCCCGCCCATTGACGTCAATAATG
ACGTATGTTCCCATAGTAACGCCAATAGGGACTTTCCATTGACGTCAATGGGTGGAGTATTTACGGTAAA
CTGCCCACTTGGCAGTACATCAAGTGTATCATATGCCAAGTACGCCCCCTATTGACGTCAATGACGGTAA
ATGGCCCGCCTGGCATTATGCCCAGTACATGACCTTATGGGACTTTCCTACTTGGCAGTACATCTACGTA
TTAGTCATCGCTATTACCATGGTGATGCGGTTTTGGCAGTACATCAATGGGCGTGGATAGCGGTTTGACT
CACGGGGATTTCCAAGTCTCCACCCCATTGACGTCAATGGGAGTTTGTTTTGGCACCAAAATCAACGGGA
CTTTCCAAAATGTCGTAACAACTCCGCCCCATTGACGCAAATGGGCGGTAGGCGTGTACGGTGGGAGGTC
TATATAAGCAGAGCTGGTTTAGTGAACCGTCAGATCCGCTAGCGCTACCGGACTCAGATCTCGAGCTCAA
GCTTCCACCATGATCTTTTACCCATACGATGTTCCTGACTATGCGGGCTATCCCTATGACGTCCCGGACT
ATGCAGGATCCTATCCATATGACGTTCCAGATTACGCTGCTCAGTGCGGCCGCTCTAGCCCGGAGCCGCA
GCCCGACCCCGATGGCGGGGACGGCCCCGGCCACGAGCCCGGGGGCAGTCCCCAAGACGAGCTGGACTTT
TCCATCCTCTTCGATTATGACTATCTGAACCCTATCGAAGAAGAACCGATCGCACATAAGGCCATCAGCT
CACCCTCCGGACTCGCATACCCGGATGATGTCCTGGACTATGGCCTCAAGCCATGCAACCCCCTTGCCAG
TCCCTCTGGCGAGCCCCCTGGCCGGTTCGGAGAGCCGGATAGTATAGGGTTCCAGAACTTTCTGAGCCCG
GTCAAGCCAGCAGGGGCTTCGGGCCCGAGCCCTCGGATCGAGATCACTCCATCCCACGAACTGATGCAGG
CAGGGGGGGCCCTCCGTGGGAGAGACGCCGGCCTGTCCCCCGAGCAGCCGGCCCTGGCCCTGGCCGGCGT
GGCCGCCAGCCCGAGGTTCACACTGCCCGTGCCCGGCTACGAGGGCTACCGCGAGCCGCTTTGCTTGAGC
CCCGCTAGCAGCGGCTCCTCTGCCAGCTTCATTTCTGACACCTTCTCCCCCTACACCTCGCCCTGCGTCT
CACCCAATAACGCCGGGCCCGACGACCTGTGTCCCCAGTTTCAAAACATCCCTGCTCATTATTCCCCCAG
AACCTCTCCAATAATGTCACCTCGAACCAGCCTCGCCGAGGACAGCTGCCTGGGCCGACACTCGCCCGTG
CCCCGTCCGGCATCCCGCTCCTCCTCACCCGGTGCCAAGCGGAGGCATTCGTGCGCAGAGGCTTTGGTTG
CTCCTCTGCCCGCAGCCTCACCCCAGCGCTCCCGGAGCCCCTCGCCACAGCCCTCGCCTCACGTGGCACC
GCAGGACGACAGCATCCCCGCTGGGTACCCCCCCACGGCCGGCTCTGCTGTTCTCATGGATGCCCTCAAC
ACCCTGGCCACCGACTCGCCCTGCGGGATCCCCTCCAAGATATGGAAGACCAGTCCTGACCCGACGCCTG
TGTCCACCGCTCCGTCCAAGGCTGGCCTGGCCCGCCACATCTACCCTACTGTGGAGTTCCTGGGGCCATG
TGAGCAGGAGGAGAGGAGGAATTCCGCTCCAGAGTCCATCCTGCTGGTACCACCTACTTGGCCCAAGCAG
TTGGTGCCGGCCATTCCCATCTGCAGCATCCCTGTGACTGCATCCCTCCCACCACTCGAGTGGCCACTCT
CCAATCAGTCGGGCTCCTATGAGCTACGGATTGAGGTCCAACCCAAGCCCCATCACCGGGCCCACTATGA
GACGGAGGGCAGCCGTGGCGCTGTCAAAGCCCCAACAGGAGGACACCCTGTGGTGCAGCTCCACGGCTAC
ATGGAGAACAAGCCTCTGGGGCTTCAGATCGATCCACCGGTCGCCACCATGGTGAGCAAGGGCGAGGAGC
TGTTCACCGGGGTGGTGCCCATCCTGGTCGAGCTGGACGGCGACGTAAACGGCCACAAGTTCAGCGTGTC
CGGCGAGGGCGAGGGCGATGCCACCTACGGCAAGCTGACCCTGAAGTTCATCTGCACCACCGGCAAGCTG
CCCGTGCCCTGGCCCACCCTCGTGACCACCCTGACCTACGGCGTGCAGTGCTTCAGCCGCTACCCCGACC
ACATGAAGCAGCACGACTTCTTCAAGTCCGCCATGCCCGAAGGCTACGTCCAGGAGCGCACCATCTTCTT
CAAGGACGACGGCAACTACAAGACCCGCGCCGAGGTGAAGTTCGAGGGCGACACCCTGGTGAACCGCATC
GAGCTGAAGGGCATCGACTTCAAGGAGGACGGCAACATCCTGGGGCACAAGCTGGAGTACAACTACAACA
GCCACAACGTCTATATCATGGCCGACAAGCAGAAGAACGGCATCAAGGTGAACTTCAAGATCCGCCACAA
CATCGAGGACGGCAGCGTGCAGCTCGCCGACCACTACCAGCAGAACACCCCCATCGGCGACGGCCCCGTG
CTGCTGCCCGACAACCACTACCTGAGCACCCAGTCCGCCCTGAGCAAAGACCCCAACGAGAAGCGCGATC
ACATGGTCCTGCTGGAGTTCGTGACCGCCGCCGGGATCACTCTCGGCATGGACGAGCTGTACAAGTAAAG
CGGCCGCGACTCTAGATCATAATCAGCCATACCACATTTGTAGAGGTTTTACTTGCTTTAAAAAACCTCC
CACACCTCCCCCTGAACCTGAAACATAAAATGAATGCAATTGTTGTTGTTAACTTGTTTATTGCAGCTTA
TAATGGTTACAAATAAAGCAATAGCATCACAAATTTCACAAATAAAGCATTTTTTTCACTGCATTCTAGT
TGTGGTTTGTCCAAACTCATCAATGTATCTTAAGGCGTAAATTGTAAGCGTTAATATTTTGTTAAAATTC
GCGTTAAATTTTTGTTAAATCAGCTCATTTTTTAACCAATAGGCCGAAATCGGCAAAATCCCTTATAAAT
CAAAAGAATAGACCGAGATAGGGT
[37 nt withheld, positions 3245-3281]
AAAGAACGTGGACTCCAACGTCAAAGG
[49 nt withheld, positions 3309-3357]
T
[91 nt withheld, positions 3359-3449]
G
[124 nt withheld, positions 3451-3574]
CAGGTGGCACTTTTCGGGGAAATGTGCGCGGAACCCCTATTTGTTTATTTTTCTAAATACATTCAAATAT
GTATCCGCTCATGAGACAATAACCCTGATAAATGCTTCAATAATATTGAAAAAGGAAGAGTCCTGAGGCG
GAAAGAACCAGCTGTGGAATGTGTGTCAGTTAGGGTGTGGAAAGTCCCCAGGCTCCCCAGCAGGCAGAAG
TATGCAAAGCATGCATCTCAATTAGTCAGCAACCAGGTGTGGAAAGTCCCCAGGCTCCCCAGCAGGCAGA
AGTATGCAAAGCATGCATCTCAATTAGTCAGCAACCATAGTCCCGCCCCTAACTCCGCCCATCCCGCCCC
TAACTCCGCCCAGTTCCGCCCATTCTCCGCCCCATGGCTGACTAATTTTTTTTATTTATGCAGAGGCCGA
GGCCGCCTCGGCCTCTGAGCTATTCCAGAAGTAGTGAGGAGGCTTTTTTGGAGGCCTAGGCTTTTGCAAA
GATCGATCAAGAGACAGGATGAGGATCGTTTCGCATGATTGAACAAGATGGATTGCACGCAGGTTCTCCG
GCCGCTTGGGTGGAGAGGCTATTCGGCTATGACTGGGCACAACAGACAATCGGCTGCTCTGATGCCGCCG
TGTTCCGGCTGTCAGCGCAGGGGCGCCCGGTTCTTTTTGTCAAGACCGACCTGTCCGGTGCCCTGAATGA
ACTGCAAGACGAGGCAGCGCGGCTATCGTGGCTGGCCACGACGGGCGTTCCTTGCGCAGCTGTGCTCGAC
GTTGTCACTGAAGCGGGAAGGGACTGGCTGCTATTGGGCGAAGTGCCGGGGCAGGATCTCCTGTCATCTC
ACCTTGCTCCTGCCGAGAAAGTATCCATCATGGCTGATGCAATGCGGCGGCTGCATACGCTTGATCCGGC
TACCTGCCCATTCGACCACCAAGCGAAACATCGCATCGAGCGAGCACGTACTCGGATGGAAGCCGGTCTT
GTCGATCAGGATGATCTGGACGAAGAGCATCAGGGGCTCGCGCCAGCCGAACTGTTCGCCAGGCTCAAGG
CGAGCATGCCCGACGGCGAGGATCTCGTCGTGACCCATGGCGATGCCTGCTTGCCGAATATCATGGTGGA
AAATGGCCGCTTTTCTGGATTCATCGACTGTGGCCGGCTGGGTGTGGCGGACCGCTATCAGGACATAGCG
TTGGCTACCCGTGATATTGCTGAAGAGCTTGGCGGCGAATGGGCTGACCGCTTCCTCGTGCTTTACGGTA
TCGCCGCTCCCGATTCGCAGCGCATCGCCTTCTATCGCCTTCTTGACGAGTTCTTCTGAGCGGGACTCTG
GGGTTCGAAATGACCGACCAAGCGACGCCCAACCTGCCATCACGAGATTTCGATTCCACCGCCGCCTTCT
ATGAAAGGTTGGGCTTCGGAATCGTTTTCCGGGACGCCGGCTGGATGATCCTCCAGCGCGGGGATCTCAT
GCTGGAGTTCTTCGCCCACCCTAGGGGGAGGCTAACTGAAACACGGAAGGAGACAATACCGGAAGGAACC
CGCGCTATGACGGCAATAAAAAGACAGAATAAAACGCACGGTGTTGGGTCGTTTGTTCATAAACGCGGGG
TTCGGTCCCAGGGCTGGCACTCTGTCGATACCCCACCGAGACCCCATTGGGGCCAATACGCCCGCGTTTC
TTCCTTTTCCCCACCCCACCCCCCAAGTTCGGGTGAAGGCCCAGGGCTCGCAGCCAACGTCGGGGCGGCA
GGCCCTGCCATAGCCTCAGGTTACTCATATATACTTTAGATTGATTTAAAACTTCATTTTTAATTTAAAA
GGATCTAGGTGAAGATCCTTTTTGATAATCTCATGACCAAAATCCCTTAACGTGAGTTTTCGTTCCACTG
AGCGTCAGACCCCGTAGAAAAGATCAAAGGATCTTCTTGAGATCCTTTTTTTCTGCGCGTAATCTGCTGC
TTGCAAACAAAAAAACCACCGCTACCAGCGGTGGTTTGTTTGCCGGATCAAGAGCTACCAACTCTTTTTC
CGAAGGTAACTGGCTTCAGCAGAGCGCAGATACCAAATACTGTTCTTCTAGTGTAGCCGTAGTTAGGCCA
CCACTTCAAGAACTCTGTAGCACCGCCTACATACCTCGCTCTGCTAATCCTGTTACCAGTGGCTGCTGCC
AGTGGCGATAAGTCGTGTCTTACCGGGTTGGACTCAAGACGATAGTTACCGGATAAGGCGCAGCGGTCGG
GCTGAACGGGGGGTTCGTGCACACAGCCCAGCTTGGAGCGAACGACCTACACCGAACTGAGATACCTACA
GCGTGAGCTATGAGAAAGCGCCACGCTTCCCGAAGGGAGAAAGGCGGACAGGTATCCGGTAAGCGGCAGG
GTCGGAACAGGAGAGCGCACGAGGGAGCTTCCAGGGGGAAACGCCTGGTATCTTTATAGTCCTGTCGGGT
TTCGCCACCTCTGACTTGAGCGTCGATTTTTGTGATGCTCGTCAGGGGGGCGGAGCCTATGGAAAAACGC
CAGCAACGCGGCCTTTTTACGGTTCCTGGCCTTTTGCTGGCCTTTTGCTCACATGTTCTTTCCTGCGTTA
TCCCCTGATTCTGTGGATAACCGTATTACCGC
