>Addgene plasmid #11107 | HA-NFAT1(4-460)-GFP | addgene partial sequence | sequence record 96206 | EGFP-N 5'-CGTCGCCGTCCAGCTCGACCAG-3'
CCTTGCTCACCATGGTGGCGACCGGTGGATCGATCTGAAGCCCCAGAGGCTTGTTCTCCATGTAGCCGTG
GAGCTGCACCACAGGGTGTCCTCCTGTTGGGGCTTTGACAGCGCCACGGCTGCCCTCCGTCTCATAGTGG
GCCCGGTGATGGGGCTTGGGTTGGACCTCAATCCGTAGCTCATAGGAGCCCGACTGATTGGAGAGTGGCC
ACTCGAGTGGTGGGAGGGATGCAGTCACAGGGATGCTGCAGATGGGAATGGCCGGCACCAACTGCTTGGG
CCAAGTAGGTGGTACCAGCAGGATGGACTCTGGAGCGGAATTCCTCCTCTCCTCCTGCTCACATGGCCCC
AGGAACTCCACAGTAGGGTAGATGTGGCGGGCCAGGCCAGCCTTGGACGGAGCGGTGGACACAGGCGTCG
GGTCAGGACTGGTCTTCCATATCTTGGAGGGGATCCCGCAGGGCGAGTCGGTGGCCAGGGTGTTGAGGGC
ATCCATGAGAACAGCAGAGCCGGCCGTGGGGGGGTACCCAGCGGGGATGCTGTCGTCCTGCGGTGCCACG
TGAGGCGAGGGCTGTGGCGAGGGGCTCCGGGAGCGCTGGGGTGAGGCTGCGGGCAGAGGAGCAACCAAAG
CCTCTGCGCACGAATGCCTCCGCTTGGCACCGGGTGAGGAGGAGCGGGATGCCGGACGGGGCACGGGCGA
GTGTCGGCCCAGGCAGCTGTCCTCGGCGAGGCTGGTTCGAGGTGACATTATTGGAGAGGTTCTGGGGGAA
TAATGAGCAGGGATGTTTTGAAACTGGGGACACAGGTCGTCGGGCCCGGCGTTATTGGGTGAGACGCA
