>Addgene plasmid #11107 | HA-NFAT1(4-460)-GFP | addgene partial sequence | sequence record 133875 | CMV-F 5'-CGCAAATGGGCGGTAGGCGTG-3'
TTAGTGAACCGTCAGATCCGCTAGCGCTACCGGACTCAGATCTCGAGCTCAAGCTTCCACCATGATCTTT
TACCCATACGATGTTCCTGACTATGCGGGCTATCCCTATGACGTCCCGGACTATGCAGGATCCTATCCAT
ATGACGTTCCAGATTACGCTGCTCAGTGCGGCCGCTCTAGCCCGGAGCCGCAGCCCGACCCCGATGGCGG
GGACGGCCCCGGCCACGAGCCCGGGGGCAGTCCCCAAGACGAGCTGGACTTTTCCATCCTCTTCGATTAT
GACTATCTGAACCCTATCGAAGAAGAACCGATCGCACATAAGGCCATCAGCTCACCCTCCGGACTCGCAT
ACCCGGATGATGTCCTGGACTATGGCCTCAAGCCATGCAACCCCCTTGCCAGTCCCTCTGGCGAGCCCCC
TGGCCGGTTCGGAGAGCCGGATAGTATAGGGTTCCAGAACTTTCTGAGCCCGGTCAAGCCAGCAGGGGCT
TCGGGCCCGAGCCCTCGGATCGAGATCACTCCATCCCACGAACTGATGCAGGCAGGGGGGGCCCTCCGTG
GGAGAGACGCCGGCCTGTCCCCCGAGCAGCCGGCCCTGGCCCTGGCCGGCGTGGCCGCCAGCCCGAGGTT
CACACTGCCCGTGCCCGGCTACGAGGGCTACCGCGAGCCGCTTTGCTTGAGCCCCGCTAGCAGCGGCTCC
TCTGCCAGCTTCATTTCTGACACCTTCTCCCCCTACACCTCGCCCTGCGTCTCACCCAATAACGCCGGGC
CCGACGACCTGTGTCCCCAGTTTCAAAACATCCCTGCTCATTATTCCCCCAGAACCTCTCCAATAATGTC
ACCTCGAACCAGCCTCGCCGAGGACAGCTGCCTGGGCCGACACTCGCCCGTGCCCCGTCCGGCATCCCGC
TCCTCCTCACCCGGTGCCAAGCGGA
